Addgene plasmid #137842: pGEX6p1 AO7R
Purpose: GST tagged AO7 encoding aa 126-216 for expression in bacteria
Depositing lab: Allan Weissman. Depositing organization: National Cancer Institute (NCI). Publication: Insights into Ubiquitination from the Unique Clamp-like Binding of the RING E3 AO7 to the E2 UbcH5B. Li S, Liang YH, Mariano J, Metzger MB, Stringer DK, Hristova VA, Li J, Randazzo PA, Tsai YC, Ji X, Weissman AM. J Biol Chem. 2015 Dec 18;290(51):30225-39. doi: 10.1074/jbc.M115.685867. Epub 2015 Oct 16. PubMed 26475854.
Backbone
  Vector backbone: pGEX6p1
  Backbone manufacturer: GE Healthcare
  Vector type: Bacterial Expression
Growth in bacteria
  Bacterial resistance: Ampicillin, 100 μg/mL
  Growth temperature: 37°C
  Growth strain: DH5alpha
  Copy number: High Copy
Gene/Insert
  Gene/Insert name: AO7 (alt name: RNF25)
  Species: H. sapiens (human)
  GenBank ID: NM_022453.3
  Entrez Gene: RNF25 (a.k.a. AO7)
  Promoter: tac
  Tag / fusion protein: GST (N terminal on backbone)
  Cloning method: Restriction Enzyme; 5′ cloning site BamHI (not destroyed); 3′ cloning site XhoI (not destroyed)
  Sequencing primers: 5′ pGEX 5' sequencing primer; 3′ pGEX 3' sequencing primer
Terms and licenses: Academic/Nonprofit Terms; Industry Terms: Not Available to Industry
How to cite: pGEX6p1 AO7R was a gift from Allan Weissman (Addgene plasmid # 137842 ; http://n2t.net/addgene:137842 ; RRID:Addgene_137842)
