[The description below was written by a language model from this plasmid's Addgene catalogue record and pLannotate feature annotations shown in this document.]
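Description:
pGEX6p1 AO7R is a bacterial expression plasmid built on the commercial pGEX6p1 backbone for producing a GST-tagged fragment of human AO7 (RNF25), a RING-type E3 ubiquitin ligase, in E. coli. The 5,242 nt sequence record shows the usual pGEX layout. A ColE1/pMB1-type origin supports what the catalogue lists as high-copy propagation, and a β-lactamase gene under its own promoter provides ampicillin selection. A plasmid-borne lacI gene with its promoter supplies lac repressor. The short rop, bom, lacZα and yciV matches, along with a second lac promoter/operator region, appear to be backbone remnants rather than functional parts of the payload.

The expression cassette begins with the tac promoter, a strong trp/lac UV5 hybrid, followed by a lac operator. Transcription is therefore held off by LacI and can be induced with IPTG. It drives an open reading frame encoding Schistosoma japonicum glutathione S-transferase, followed after a short linker by the RNF25 fragment, which was cloned between BamHI and XhoI sites that both remain intact. According to the record, the insert encodes amino acids 126–216 of AO7, and the annotated RNF25 segment of about 290 nt is consistent with a fragment of that size. The N-terminal GST tag allows affinity capture of the fusion protein on glutathione resin. In the pGEX-6P series the linker normally carries a PreScission protease site for removing the tag, although this site is not annotated in the feature table.

The construct is intended for recombinant production of this AO7 region. The associated publication concerns binding of the RING E3 AO7 to the E2 enzyme UbcH5B, which suggests use in biochemical or structural studies of that interaction.
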