Features (pLannotate 1.2.2; 17 found; start..end, strand, type, name):
      1..29      +  promoter       tac promoter: strong E. coli promoter; hybrid between the trp and lac UV5 promoters
     37..53      +  protein_bind   lac operator: The lac repressor binds to the lac operator to inhibit transcription in E. coli. This inhibition can be relieved by adding lactose or isopropyl-β-D-thiogalactopyranoside (IPTG). lac repressor encoded by lacI
     76..729     +  CDS            GST26_SCHJA: Experimental evidence at protein level: Swiss-Prot protein existence level 1. GST isoenzymes appear to play a central role in the parasite detoxification system. Other functions are also suspected including a role in increasing the solubility of haematin in the parasite gut. From Schistosoma japonicum (Blood fluke).
    769..1056    +  CDS            RNF25 (fragment): RNF25_HUMAN - Experimental evidence at protein level: Swiss-Prot protein existence level 1. E3 ubiquitin-protein ligase that mediates ubiquitination and subsequent proteasomal degradation of NKD2 (By similarity). Stimulates transcription mediated by NF-kappa-B. From Homo sapiens (Human).
   1077..1116    +  CDS            rop (fragment): Rop protein, which maintains plasmids at low copy number; rop
   1218..1258    +  misc_feature   bom (fragment): basis of mobility region from pBR322
   1363..1467    +  promoter       AmpR promoter: bla
   1468..2328    +  CDS            AmpR: β-lactamase; bla; confers resistance to ampicillin, carbenicillin, and related antibiotics
   2499..3087    +  rep_origin     ori: high-copy-number ColE1/pMB1/pBR322/pUC origin of replication
   3273..3324    -  misc_feature   bom (fragment): basis of mobility region from pBR322
   3331..3408    +  promoter       lacI promoter: lacI
   3409..4491    +  CDS            lacI: lac repressor; lacI; The lac repressor binds to the lac operator to inhibit transcription in E. coli. This inhibition can be relieved by adding lactose or isopropyl-β-D-thiogalactopyranoside (IPTG).
   4504..4525    +  protein_bind   CAP binding site: CAP binding activates transcription in the presence of cAMP. E. coli catabolite activator protein
   4540..4570    +  promoter       lac promoter: promoter for the E. coli lac operon
   4578..4594    +  protein_bind   lac operator: The lac repressor binds to the lac operator to inhibit transcription in E. coli. This inhibition can be relieved by adding lactose or isopropyl-β-D-thiogalactopyranoside (IPTG). lac repressor encoded by lacI
   4614..4787    +  CDS            lacZα: LacZα fragment of β-galactosidase; lacZ fragment
   5051..5167    -  CDS            yciV (fragment): RNAAM_ECOLI - Also known as trpH From Escherichia coli (strain K12).
>Addgene plasmid #137842 | pGEX6p1 AO7R | addgene full sequence | sequence record 273791 | Addgene NGS Result
TTGACAATTAATCATCGGCTCGTATAATGTGTGGAATTGTGAGCGGATAACAATTTCACACAGGAAACAG
TATTCATGTCCCCTATACTAGGTTATTGGAAAATTAAGGGCCTTGTGCAACCCACTCGACTTCTTTTGGA
ATATCTTGAAGAAAAATATGAAGAGCATTTGTATGAGCGCGATGAAGGTGATAAATGGCGAAACAAAAAG
TTTGAATTGGGTTTGGAGTTTCCCAATCTTCCTTATTATATTGATGGTGATGTTAAATTAACACAGTCTA
TGGCCATCATACGTTATATAGCTGACAAGCACAACATGTTGGGTGGTTGTCCAAAAGAGCGTGCAGAGAT
TTCAATGCTTGAAGGAGCGGTTTTGGATATTAGATACGGTGTTTCGAGAATTGCATATAGTAAAGACTTT
GAAACTCTCAAAGTTGATTTTCTTAGCAAGCTACCTGAAATGCTGAAAATGTTCGAAGATCGTTTATGTC
ATAAAACATATTTAAATGGTGATCATGTAACCCATCCTGACTTCATGTTGTATGACGCTCTTGATGTTGT
TTTATACATGGACCCAATGTGCCTGGATGCGTTCCCAAAATTAGTTTGTTTTAAAAAACGTATTGAAGCT
ATCCCACAAATTGATAAGTACTTGAAATCCAGCAAGTATATAGCATGGCCTTTGCAGGGCTGGCAAGCCA
CGTTTGGTGGTGGCGACCATCCTCCAAAATCGGATCTGGAAGTTCTGTTCCAGGGGCCCCTGGGATCCAC
AGATAACAACATCCCTCATGGCCAGTGTGTCATCTGCCTCTATGGTTTCCAGGAGAAGGAGGCCTTTACC
AAAACACCCTGTTACCACTACTTCCACTGCCACTGCCTTGCTCGGTACATCCAGCACATGGAGCAAGAGC
TGAAGGCACAAGGACAGGAGCAGGAACAGGAACGGCAGCATGCTACAACCAAACAGAAGGCAGTCGGTGT
GCAGTGTCCAGTGTGCAGAGAGCCCCTCGTGTATGATCTTGCCTCACTGAAAGCAGCCCCTTAGCTCGAG
CGGCCGCATCGTGACTGACTGACGATCTGCCTCGCGCGTTTCGGTGATGACGGTGAAAACCTCTGACACA
TGCAGCTCCCGGAGACGGTCACAGCTTGTCTGTAAGCGGATGCCGGGAGCAGACAAGCCCGTCAGGGCGC
GTCAGCGGGTGTTGGCGGGTGTCGGGGCGCAGCCATGACCCAGTCACGTAGCGATAGCGGAGTGTATAAT
TCTTGAAGACGAAAGGGCCTCGTGATACGCCTATTTTTATAGGTTAATGTCATGATAATAATGGTTTCTT
AGACGTCAGGTGGCACTTTTCGGGGAAATGTGCGCGGAACCCCTATTTGTTTATTTTTCTAAATACATTC
AAATATGTATCCGCTCATGAGACAATAACCCTGATAAATGCTTCAATAATATTGAAAAAGGAAGAGTATG
AGTATTCAACATTTCCGTGTCGCCCTTATTCCCTTTTTTGCGGCATTTTGCCTTCCTGTTTTTGCTCACC
CAGAAACGCTGGTGAAAGTAAAAGATGCTGAAGATCAGTTGGGTGCACGAGTGGGTTACATCGAACTGGA
TCTCAACAGCGGTAAGATCCTTGAGAGTTTTCGCCCCGAAGAACGTTTTCCAATGATGAGCACTTTTAAA
GTTCTGCTATGTGGCGCGGTATTATCCCGTGTTGACGCCGGGCAAGAGCAACTCGGTCGCCGCATACACT
ATTCTCAGAATGACTTGGTTGAGTACTCACCAGTCACAGAAAAGCATCTTACGGATGGCATGACAGTAAG
AGAATTATGCAGTGCTGCCATAACCATGAGTGATAACACTGCGGCCAACTTACTTCTGACAACGATCGGA
GGACCGAAGGAGCTAACCGCTTTTTTGCACAACATGGGGGATCATGTAACTCGCCTTGATCGTTGGGAAC
CGGAGCTGAATGAAGCCATACCAAACGACGAGCGTGACACCACGATGCCTGCAGCAATGGCAACAACGTT
GCGCAAACTATTAACTGGCGAACTACTTACTCTAGCTTCCCGGCAACAATTAATAGACTGGATGGAGGCG
GATAAAGTTGCAGGACCACTTCTGCGCTCGGCCCTTCCGGCTGGCTGGTTTATTGCTGATAAATCTGGAG
CCGGTGAGCGTGGGTCTCGCGGTATCATTGCAGCACTGGGGCCAGATGGTAAGCCCTCCCGTATCGTAGT
TATCTACACGACGGGGAGTCAGGCAACTATGGATGAACGAAATAGACAGATCGCTGAGATAGGTGCCTCA
CTGATTAAGCATTGGTAACTGTCAGACCAAGTTTACTCATATATACTTTAGATTGATTTAAAACTTCATT
TTTAATTTAAAAGGATCTAGGTGAAGATCCTTTTTGATAATCTCATGACCAAAATCCCTTAACGTGAGTT
TTCGTTCCACTGAGCGTCAGACCCCGTAGAAAAGATCAAAGGATCTTCTTGAGATCCTTTTTTTCTGCGC
GTAATCTGCTGCTTGCAAACAAAAAAACCACCGCTACCAGCGGTGGTTTGTTTGCCGGATCAAGAGCTAC
CAACTCTTTTTCCGAAGGTAACTGGCTTCAGCAGAGCGCAGATACCAAATACTGTCCTTCTAGTGTAGCC
GTAGTTAGGCCACCACTTCAAGAACTCTGTAGCACCGCCTACATACCTCGCTCTGCTAATCCTGTTACCA
GTGGCTGCTGCCAGTGGCGATAAGTCGTGTCTTACCGGGTTGGACTCAAGACGATAGTTACCGGATAAGG
CGCAGCGGTCGGGCTGAACGGGGGGTTCGTGCACACAGCCCAGCTTGGAGCGAACGACCTACACCGAACT
GAGATACCTACAGCGTGAGCTATGAGAAAGCGCCACGCTTCCCGAAGGGAGAAAGGCGGACAGGTATCCG
GTAAGCGGCAGGGTCGGAACAGGAGAGCGCACGAGGGAGCTTCCAGGGGGAAACGCCTGGTATCTTTATA
GTCCTGTCGGGTTTCGCCACCTCTGACTTGAGCGTCGATTTTTGTGATGCTCGTCAGGGGGGCGGAGCCT
ATGGAAAAACGCCAGCAACGCGGCCTTTTTACGGTTCCTGGCCTTTTGCTGGCCTTTTGCTCACATGTTC
TTTCCTGCGTTATCCCCTGATTCTGTGGATAACCGTATTACCGCCTTTGAGTGAGCTGATACCGCTCGCC
GCAGCCGAACGACCGAGCGCAGCGAGTCAGTGAGCGAGGAAGCGGAAGAGCGCCTGATGCGGTATTTTCT
CCTTACGCATCTGTGCGGTATTTCACACCGCATAAATTCCGACACCATCGAATGGCGCAAAACCTTTCGC
GGTATGGCATGATAGCGCCCGGAAGAGAGTCAATTCAGGGTGGTGAATGTGAAACCAGTAACGTTATACG
ATGTCGCAGAGTATGCCGGTGTCTCTTATCAGACCGTTTCCCGCGTGGTGAACCAGGCCAGCCACGTTTC
TGCGAAAACGCGGGAAAAAGTGGAAGCGGCGATGGCGGAGCTGAATTACATTCCCAACCGCGTGGCACAA
CAACTGGCGGGCAAACAGTCGTTGCTGATTGGCGTTGCCACCTCCAGTCTGGCCCTGCACGCGCCGTCGC
AAATTGTCGCGGCGATTAAATCTCGCGCCGATCAACTGGGTGCCAGCGTGGTGGTGTCGATGGTAGAACG
AAGCGGCGTCGAAGCCTGTAAAGCGGCGGTGCACAATCTTCTCGCGCAACGCGTCAGTGGGCTGATCATT
AACTATCCGCTGGATGACCAGGATGCCATTGCTGTGGAAGCTGCCTGCACTAATGTTCCGGCGTTATTTC
TTGATGTCTCTGACCAGACACCCATCAACAGTATTATTTTCTCCCATGAAGACGGTACGCGACTGGGCGT
GGAGCATCTGGTCGCATTGGGTCACCAGCAAATCGCGCTGTTAGCGGGCCCATTAAGTTCTGTCTCGGCG
CGTCTGCGTCTGGCTGGCTGGCATAAATATCTCACTCGCAATCAAATTCAGCCGATAGCGGAACGGGAAG
GCGACTGGAGTGCCATGTCCGGTTTTCAACAAACCATGCAAATGCTGAATGAGGGCATCGTTCCCACTGC
GATGCTGGTTGCCAACGATCAGATGGCGCTGGGCGCAATGCGCGCCATTACCGAGTCCGGGCTGCGCGTT
GGTGCGGATATCTCGGTAGTGGGATACGACGATACCGAAGACAGCTCATGTTATATCCCGCCGTTAACCA
CCATCAAACAGGATTTTCGCCTGCTGGGGCAAACCAGCGTGGACCGCTTGCTGCAACTCTCTCAGGGCCA
GGCGGTGAAGGGCAATCAGCTGTTGCCCGTCTCACTGGTGAAAAGAAAAACCACGCTAGCGCCCAATACG
CAAACCGCCTCTCCCCGCGCGTTGGCCGATTCATTAATGCAGCTGGCACGACAGGTTTCCCGACTGGAAA
GCGGGCAGTGAGCGCAACGCAATTAATGTAAGTTAGCTCACTCATTAGGCACCCCAGGCTTTACACTTTA
TGCTTCCGGCTCGTATGTTGTGTGGAATTGTGAGCGGATAACAATTTCACACAGGAAACAGCTATGACCA
TGATTACGGATTCACTGGCCGTCGTTTTACAACGTCGTGACTGGGAAAACCCTGGCGTTACCCAACTTAA
TCGCCTTGCAGCACATCCCCCTTTCGCCAGCTGGCGTAATAGCGAAGAGGCCCGCACCGATCGCCCTTCC
CAACAGTTGCGCAGCCTGAATGGCGAATGGCGCTTTGCCTGGTTTCCGGCACCAGAAGCGGTGCCGGAAA
GCTGGCTGGAGTGCGATCTTCCTGAGGCCGATACTGTCGTCGTCCCCTCAAACTGGCAGATGCACGGTTA
CGATGCGCCCATCTACACCAACGTGACCTATCCCATTACGGTCAATCCGCCGTTTGTTCCCACGGAGAAT
CCGACGGGTTGTTACTCGCTCACATTTAATGTTGATGAAAGCTGGCTACAGGAAGGCCAGACGCGAATTA
TTTTTGATGGCGTTGGAATTAGCTTATCGACTGCACGGTGCACCAATGCTTCTGGCGTCAGGCAGCCATC
GGAAGCTGTGGTATGGCTGTGCAGGTCGTAAATCACTGCATAATTCGTGTCGCTCAAGGCGCACTCCCGT
TCTGGATAATGTTTTTTGCGCCGACATCATAACGGTTCTGGCAAATATTCTGAAATGAGCTG
